Addgene plasmid #216993: pET26b(modified)-Sm-L
Purpose: Expression of Small BiT-Linker-GvpL
Depositing lab: George Lu. Depositing organization: Rice University. Publication: Elucidating the assembly of gas vesicles by systematic protein-protein interaction analysis. Iburg M, Anderson AP, Wong VT, Anton ED, He A, Lu GJ. EMBO J. 2024 Oct;43(19):4156-4172. doi: 10.1038/s44318-024-00178-2. Epub 2024 Sep 3. PubMed 39227754.
Backbone
  Vector backbone: pET26b
  Vector type: Bacterial Expression
Growth in bacteria
  Bacterial resistance: Kanamycin, 50 μg/mL
  Growth temperature: 30°C
  Growth strain: DH5alpha
  Copy number: Low Copy
Gene/Insert
  Gene/Insert name: Small BiT-Linker-GvpL
  Species: Synthetic; Priestia megaterium
  Tag / fusion protein: Split Nanoluciferase SmallBiT (N terminal on insert)
  Cloning method: Gibson Cloning
Terms and licenses: Academic/Nonprofit Terms; Industry Terms: Not Available to Industry
Depositor comments: Please visit https://www.biorxiv.org/content/10.1101/2023.07.23.550228v1 for bioRxiv preprint.
How to cite: pET26b(modified)-Sm-L was a gift from George Lu (Addgene plasmid # 216993 ; http://n2t.net/addgene:216993 ; RRID:Addgene_216993)
