[The description below was written by a language model from this plasmid's Addgene catalogue record and pLannotate feature annotations shown in this document.]
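Description:
pET26b(modified)-Sm-L is a bacterial expression plasmid of about 6.1 kb, built on an altered pET26b backbone, that produces the gas vesicle protein GvpL from Priestia megaterium fused at its N terminus, through a synthetic linker, to the SmallBiT fragment of split NanoLuc luciferase. The insert was assembled by Gibson cloning. It sits in a standard pET expression cassette: a T7 promoter followed directly by a lac operator, the T7 gene 10 ribosome binding site, the coding region, and a T7 terminator. A lacI gene with its own promoter supplies the repressor, so transcription depends on T7 RNA polymerase and is induced with IPTG or lactose. The automated annotation does not label the fusion coding sequence itself. The short "OsADH 5'-UTR" and "SET1" fragment hits lie within or beside this region and are probably incidental matches rather than designed parts.

Selection is by kanamycin through the aph(3')-Ia gene. The "modified" in the name appears to reflect a change in the replicon: the feature table shows a p15A origin, together with a small RSF-type fragment, in place of the usual pBR322-type origin, while the bom and rop elements, remnants of the tetracycline resistance gene and an f1 origin are retained. A p15A origin is compatible with ColE1-type plasmids, which would allow this construct to be maintained alongside a second plasmid, and the record lists it as low copy.

The associated study mapped protein-protein interactions among gas vesicle assembly proteins. In that setting, SmallBiT-GvpL would presumably be co-expressed with a partner carrying the complementary luciferase fragment, so that restored luminescence reports an interaction, although the record does not describe the partner constructs.
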