Features (pLannotate 1.2.2; 19 found; start..end, strand, type, name):
     13..441     +  rep_origin     f1 ori (sequence partly withheld): f1 bacteriophage origin of replication; arrow indicates direction of (+) strand synthesis
    494..551     +  promoter       AmpR promoter (fragment): bla
    560..1375    -  CDS            KanR: aminoglycoside phosphotransferase; aph(3')-Ia; confers resistance to kanamycin in bacteria or G418 (Geneticin®) in eukaryotes
   1497..2041    +  rep_origin     p15A ori: Plasmids containing the medium-copy-number p15A origin of replication can be propagated in E. coli cells that contain a second plasmid with the ColE1 origin.
   2101..2234    +  rep_origin     RSF ori (fragment): Plasmids containing the RSF 1030 origin of replication can be propagated in E. coli cells that contain additional plasmids with compatible origins.
   2239..2378    -  misc_feature   bom: basis of mobility region from pBR322
   2480..2671    -  CDS            rop: Rop protein, which maintains plasmids at low copy number; rop
   2688..3068    +  CDS            YPB1_ECOLX: Protein predicted: Swiss-Prot protein existence level 4. From Escherichia coli.
   3140..3431    -  CDS            TcR (fragment): tetracycline efflux protein; tet; confers resistance to tetracycline
   3446..3467    -  protein_bind   CAP binding site: CAP binding activates transcription in the presence of cAMP. E. coli catabolite activator protein
   3480..4562    -  CDS            lacI: lac repressor; lacI; The lac repressor binds to the lac operator to inhibit transcription in E. coli. This inhibition can be relieved by adding lactose or isopropyl-β-D-thiogalactopyranoside (IPTG).
   4563..4640    -  promoter       lacI promoter: lacI
   4648..4927    -  CDS            TcR (fragment): tetracycline efflux protein; tet; confers resistance to tetracycline
   4949..4967    +  promoter       T7 promoter: promoter for bacteriophage T7 RNA polymerase
   4968..4992    +  protein_bind   lac operator: The lac repressor binds to the lac operator to inhibit transcription in E. coli. This inhibition can be relieved by adding lactose or isopropyl-β-D-thiogalactopyranoside (IPTG). lac repressor encoded by lacI
   5007..5029    +  RBS            RBS: efficient ribosome binding site from bacteriophage T7 gene 10 (Olins and Rangwala, 1989)
   5294..5310    +  5'UTR          OsADH 5'-UTR (fragment): translational enhancer from the 5'-UTR of the Oryza sativa alcohol dehydrogenase gene (Sugio et al., 2008)
   5969..6018    +  CDS            SET1 (fragment): solubility-enhancement tag derived from T7 phage gene 10B
   6026..6073    +  terminator     T7 terminator: transcription terminator for bacteriophage T7 RNA polymerase
>Addgene plasmid #216993 | pET26b(modified)-Sm-L | addgene full sequence | sequence record 445878 | Addgene NGS Result
TTGGCGAATGGG
[124 nt withheld, positions 13-136]
C
[91 nt withheld, positions 138-228]
A
[49 nt withheld, positions 230-278]
CCTTTGACGTTGGAGTCCACGTTCTTT
[37 nt withheld, positions 306-342]
ACCCTATCTCGGTCTATTCTTTTGATTTATAAGGGATTTTGCCGATTTCGGCCTATTGGTTAAAAAATGA
GCTGATTTAACAAAAATTTAACGCGAATTTTAACAAAATATTAACGCTTACAATTTAGGTGGCACTTTTC
GGGGAAATGTGCGCGGAACCCCTATTTGTTTATTTTTCTAAATACATTCAAATATGTATCCGCTCATGAA
TTAATTCTTAGAAAAACTCATCGAGCATCAAATGAAACTGCAATTTATTCATATCAGGATTATCAATACC
ATATTTTTGAAAAAGCCGTTTCTGTAATGAAGGAGAAAACTCACCGAGGCAGTTCCATAGGATGGCAAGA
TCCTGGTATCGGTCTGCGATTCCGACTCGTCCAACATCAATACAACCTATTAATTTCCCCTCGTCAAAAA
TAAGGTTATCAAGTGAGAAATCACCATGAGTGACGACTGAATCCGGTGAGAATGGCAAAAGTTTATGCAT
TTCTTTCCAGACTTGTTCAACAGGCCAGCCATTACGCTCGTCATCAAAATCACTCGCATCAACCAAACCG
TTATTCATTCGTGATTGCGCCTGAGCGAGACGAAATACGCGATCGCTGTTAAAAGGACAATTACAAACAG
GAATCGAATGCAACCGGCGCAGGAACACTGCCAGCGCATCAACAATATTTTCACCTGAATCAGGATATTC
TTCTAATACCTGGAATGCTGTTTTCCCGGGGATCGCAGTGGTGAGTAACCATGCATCATCAGGAGTACGG
ATAAAATGCTTGATGGTCGGAAGAGGCATAAATTCCGTCAGCCAGTTTAGTCTGACCATCTCATCTGTAA
CATCATTGGCAACGCTACCTTTGCCATGTTTCAGAAACAACTCTGGCGCATCGGGCTTCCCATACAATCG
ATAGATTGTCGCACCTGATTGCCCGACATTATCGCGAGCCCATTTATACCCATATAAATCAGCATCCATG
TTGGAATTTAATCGCGGCCTAGAGCAAGACGTTTCCCGTTGAATATGGCTCATAACACCCCTTGTATTAC
TGTTTATGTAAGCAGACAGTTTTATTGTTCATGACCAAAATCCCTTAACGTGAGTTTTCGTTCCACTGAG
CGTCAGACCCCGTAGAAAAGATCAAAGGATCTTCTTGAGATCGTTTTGGTCTGCGCGTAATCTCTTGCTC
TGAAAACGAAAAAACGCCTTGCAGGGCGGTTTTTCGAAGGTTCTCTGAACTACCAACTCTTTGAACCGAG
GTAACTGGCTTGGAGGAGCGCAGTCACCAAAACTTGTCCTTTCAGTTTAGCCTTAACCGGCGCATGACTT
CAAGACTAACTCCTCTAAATCAATTACCAGTGGCTGCTGCCAGTGGTGCTTTTGCATGTCTTTCCGGGTT
GGACTCAAGACGATAGTTACCGGATAAGGCGCAGCGGTCGGACTGAACGGGGGGTTCGTGCATACAGTCC
AGCTTGGAGCGAACTGCCTACCCGGAACTGAGTGTCAGGCGTGGAATGAGACAAACGCGGCCATAACAGC
GGAATGACACCGGTAAACCGAAAGGCAGGAACAGGAGAGCGCACGAGGGAGCCGCCAGGGGGAAACGCCT
GGTATCTTTATAGTCCTGTCGGGTTTCGCCACCACTGATTTGAGCGTCAGATTTCGTGATGCTTGTCAGG
GGGGCGGAGCCTATGGAAAAACGTATGGAAAAACGCCAGCAACGCGGCCTTTTTACGGTTCCTGGCCTTT
TGCTGGCCTTTTGCTCACATGTTCTTTCCTGCGTTATCCCCTGATTCTGTGGATAACCGTATTACCGCCT
TTGAGTGAGCTGATACCGCTCGCCGCAGCCGAACGACCGAGCGCAGCGAGTCAGTGAGCGAGGAAGCGGA
AGAGCGCCTGATGCGGTATTTTCTCCTTACGCATCTGTGCGGTATTTCACACCGCAATGGTGCACTCTCA
GTACAATCTGCTCTGATGCCGCATAGTTAAGCCAGTATACACTCCGCTATCGCTACGTGACTGGGTCATG
GCTGCGCCCCGACACCCGCCAACACCCGCTGACGCGCCCTGACGGGCTTGTCTGCTCCCGGCATCCGCTT
ACAGACAAGCTGTGACCGTCTCCGGGAGCTGCATGTGTCAGAGGTTTTCACCGTCATCACCGAAACGCGC
GAGGCAGCTGCGGTAAAGCTCATCAGCGTGGTCGTGAAGCGATTCACAGATGTCTGCCTGTTCATCCGCG
TCCAGCTCGTTGAGTTTCTCCAGAAGCGTTAATGTCTGGCTTCTGATAAAGCGGGCCATGTTAAGGGCGG
TTTTTTCCTGTTTGGTCACTGATGCCTCCGTGTAAGGGGGATTTCTGTTCATGGGGGTAATGATACCGAT
GAAACGAGAGAGGATGCTCACGATACGGGTTACTGATGATGAACATGCCCGGTTACTGGAACGTTGTGAG
GGTAAACAACTGGCGGTATGGATGCGGCGGGACCAGAGAAAAATCACTCAGGGTCAATGCCAGCGCTTCG
TTAATACAGATGTAGGTGTTCCACAGGGTAGCCAGCAGCATCCTGCGATGCAGATCCGGAACATAATGGT
GCAGGGCGCTGACTTCCGCGTTTCCAGACTTTACGAAACACGGAAACCGAAGACCATTCATGTTGTTGCT
CAGGTCGCAGACGTTTTGCAGCAGCAGTCGCTTCACGTTCGCTCGCGTATCGGTGATTCATTCTGCTAAC
CAGTAAGGCAACCCCGCCAGCCTAGCCGGGTCCTCAACGACAGGAGCACGATCATGCGCACCCGTGGGGC
CGCCATGCCGGCGATAATGGCCTGCTTCTCGCCGAAACGTTTGGTGGCGGGACCAGTGACGAAGGCTTGA
GCGAGGGCGTGCAAGATTCCGAATACCGCAAGCGACAGGCCGATCATCGTCGCGCTCCAGCGAAAGCGGT
CCTCGCCGAAAATGACCCAGAGCGCTGCCGGCACCTGTCCTACGAGTTGCATGATAAAGAAGACAGTCAT
AAGTGCGGCGACGATAGTCATGCCCCGCGCCCACCGGAAGGAGCTGACTGGGTTGAAGGCTCTCAAGGGC
ATCGGTCGAGATCCCGGTGCCTAATGAGTGAGCTAACTTACATTAATTGCGTTGCGCTCACTGCCCGCTT
TCCAGTCGGGAAACCTGTCGTGCCAGCTGCATTAATGAATCGGCCAACGCGCGGGGAGAGGCGGTTTGCG
TATTGGGCGCCAGGGTGGTTTTTCTTTTCACCAGTGAGACGGGCAACAGCTGATTGCCCTTCACCGCCTG
GCCCTGAGAGAGTTGCAGCAAGCGGTCCACGCTGGTTTGCCCCAGCAGGCGAAAATCCTGTTTGATGGTG
GTTAACGGCGGGATATAACATGAGCTGTCTTCGGTATCGTCGTATCCCACTACCGAGATATCCGCACCAA
CGCGCAGCCCGGACTCGGTAATGGCGCGCATTGCGCCCAGCGCCATCTGATCGTTGGCAACCAGCATCGC
AGTGGGAACGATGCCCTCATTCAGCATTTGCATGGTTTGTTGAAAACCGGACATGGCACTCCAGTCGCCT
TCCCGTTCCGCTATCGGCTGAATTTGATTGCGAGTGAGATATTTATGCCAGCCAGCCAGACGCAGACGCG
CCGAGACAGAACTTAATGGGCCCGCTAACAGCGCGATTTGCTGGTGACCCAATGCGACCAGATGCTCCAC
GCCCAGTCGCGTACCGTCTTCATGGGAGAAAATAATACTGTTGATGGGTGTCTGGTCAGAGACATCAAGA
AATAACGCCGGAACATTAGTGCAGGCAGCTTCCACAGCAATGGCATCCTGGTCATCCAGCGGATAGTTAA
TGATCAGCCCACTGACGCGTTGCGCGAGAAGATTGTGCACCGCCGCTTTACAGGCTTCGACGCCGCTTCG
TTCTACCATCGACACCACCACGCTGGCACCCAGTTGATCGGCGCGAGATTTAATCGCCGCGACAATTTGC
GACGGCGCGTGCAGGGCCAGACTGGAGGTGGCAACGCCAATCAGCAACGACTGTTTGCCCGCCAGTTGTT
GTGCCACGCGGTTGGGAATGTAATTCAGCTCCGCCATCGCCGCTTCCACTTTTTCCCGCGTTTTCGCAGA
AACGTGGCTGGCCTGGTTCACCACGCGGGAAACGGTCTGATAAGAGACACCGGCATACTCTGCGACATCG
TATAACGTTACTGGTTTCACATTCACCACCCTGAATTGACTCTCTTCCGGGCGCTATCATGCCATACCGC
GAAAGGTTTTGCGCCATTCGATGGTGTCCGGGATCTCGACGCTCTCCCTTATGCGACTCCTGCATTAGGA
AGCAGCCCAGTAGTAGGTTGAGGCCGTTGAGCACCGCCGCCGCAAGGAATGGTGCATGCAAGGAGATGGC
GCCCAACAGTCCCCCGGCCACGGGGCCTGCCACCATACCCACGCCGAAACAAGCGCTCATGAGCCCGAAG
TGGCGAGCCCGATCTTCCCCATCGGTGATGTCGGCGATATAGGCGCCAGCAACCGCACCTGTGGCGCCGG
TGATGCCGGCCACGATGCGTCCGGCGTAGAGGATCGAGATCTCGATCCCGCGAAATTAATACGACTCACT
ATAGGGGAATTGTGAGCGGATAACAATTCCCCTCTAGAAATAATTTTGTTTAACTTTAAGAAGGAGATAT
ACATATGGTGACCGGCTACCGGCTGTTCGAGGAGATTCTGGTTTCTCAAGGCAGTTCAGGTGGTGGCGGG
AGCGGAGGTGGAGGCTCGAGCGGTGGAGAATTACTGTATTTATACGGTTTAATTCCAACAAAAGAAGCAG
CAGCCATAGAGCCGTTTCCATCTTATAAGGGGTTTGACGGAGAACATTCACTGTACCCAATTGCGTTTGA
TCAGGTGACGGCTGTAGTTTCTAAGCTGGATGCTGACACCTATTCAGAAAAAGTGATTCAAGAAAAAATG
GAGCAGGATATGAGCTGGCTGCAGGAAAAAGCATTTCATCATCACGAAACGGTAGCCGCTTTGTACGAAG
AATTTACGATCATTCCATTAAAATTTTGCACCATTTATAAAGGTGAAGAAAGTCTGCAGGCAGCTATTGA
GATTAACAAAGAAAAGATAGAGAATTCACTGACGCTGCTTCAAGGAAATGAAGAGTGGAATGTGAAAATT
TACTGTGATGATACAGAGCTTAAAAAAGGAATCAGCGAAACGAATGAAAGCGTGAAAGCGAAAAAACAAG
AAATTAGTCACTTATCACCAGGAAGACAGTTTTTTGAAAAGAAAAAAATAGATCAGCTGATTGAAAAAGA
ATTAGAGCTTCACAAAAACAAAGTGTGTGAAGAGATACATGACAAGCTAAAAGAATTATCGCTTTATGAC
TCTGTTAAAAAGAATTGGAGCAAAGACGTAACTGGCGCAGCTGAACAGATGGCGTGGAACAGCGTGTTTC
TTCTCCCGTCTCTGCAGATTACTAAGTTCGTAAACGAAATAGAAGAGCTTCAGCAAAGGCTTGAAAATAA
AGGCTGGAAGTTTGAAGTGACGGGACCATGGCCGCCCTATCATTTCTCGAGCTTTGCGTAAGGCTGTTTT
GGCGGATGAGAGAAGATTGAGATCCGGCTGCTAACAAAGCCCGAAAGGAAGCTGAGTTGGCTGCTGCCAC
CGCTGAGCAATAACTAGCATAACCCCTTGGGGCCTCTAAACGGGTCTTGAGGGGTTTTTTGCTGAAAGGA
GGAACTATATCCGGA
